>Addgene plasmid #59424 | HA-ISceID44A | depositor full sequence | sequence record 92449 | HA-ISceID44A sequence 5656 bps
GTCGACATTGATTATTGACTAGTTATTAATAGTAATCAATTACGGGGTCATTAGTTCATAGCCCATATAT
GGAGTTCCGCGTTACATAACTTACGGTAAATGGCCCGCCTGGCTGACCGCCCAACGACCCCCGCCCATTG
ACGTCAATAATGACGTATGTTCCCATAGTAACGCCAATAGGGACTTTCCATTGACGTCAATGGGTGGAGT
ATTTACGGTAAACTGCCCACTTGGCAGTACATCAAGTGTATCATATGCCAAGTCCGCCCCCTATTGACGT
CAATGACGGTAAATGGCCCGCCTGGCATTATGCCCAGTACATGACCTTACGGGACTTTCCTACTTGGCAG
TACATCTACGTATTAGTCATCGCTATTACCATGGGTCGAGGTGAGCCCCACGTTCTGCTTCACTCTCCCC
ATCTCCCCCCCCTCCCCACCCCCAATTTTGTATTTATTTATTTTTTAATTATTTTGTGCAGCGATGGGGG
CGGGGGGGGGGGGGGCGCGCGCCAGGCGGGGCGGGGCGGGGCGAGGGGCGGGGCGGGGCGAGGCGGAGAG
GTGCGGCGGCAGCCAATCAGAGCGGCGCGCTCCGAAAGTTTCCTTTTATGGCGAGGCGGCGGCGGCGGCG
GCCCTATAAAAAGCGAAGCGCGCGGCGGGCGGGAGTCGCTGCGTTGCCTTCGCCCCGTGCCCCGCTCCGC
GCCGCCTCGCGCCGCCCGCCCCGGCTCTGACTGACCGCGTTACTCCCACAGGTGAGCGGGCGGGACGGCC
CTTCTCCTCCGGGCTGTAATTAGCGCTTGGTTTAATGACGGCTCGTTTCTTTTCTGTGGCTGCGTGAAAG
CCTTAAAGGGCTCCGGGAGGGCCCTTTGTGCGGGGGGGAGCGGCTCGGGGGGTGCGTGCGTGTGTGTGTG
CGTGGGGAGCGCCGCGTGCGGCCCGCGCTGCCCGGCGGCTGTGAGCGCTGCGGGCGCGGCGCGGGGCTTT
GTGCGCTCCGCGTGTGCGCGAGGGGAGCGCGGCCGGGGGCGGTGCCCCGCGGTGCGGGGGGGCTGCGAGG
GGAACAAAGGCTGCGTGCGGGGTGTGTGCGTGGGGGGGTGAGCAGGGGGTGTGGGCGCGGCGGTCGGGCT
GTAACCCCCCCCTGCACCCCCCTCCCCGAGTTGCTGAGCACGGCCCGGCTTCGGGTGCGGGGCTCCGTGC
GGGGCGTGGCGCGGGGCTCGCCGTGCCGGGCGGGGGGTGGCGGCAGGTGGGGGTGCCGGGCGGGGCGGGG
CCGCCTCGGGCCGGGGAGGGCTCGGGGGAGGGGCGCGGCGGCCCCGGAGCGCCGGCGGCTGTCGAGGCGC
GGCGAGCCGCAGCCATTGCCTTTTATGGTAATCGTGCGAGAGGGCGCAGGGACTTCCTTTGTCCCAAATC
TGGCGGAGCCGAAATCTGGGAGGCGCCGCCGCACCCCCTCTAGCGGGCGCGGGCGAAGCGGTGCGGCGCC
GGCAGGAAGGAAATGGGCGGGGAGGGCCTTCGTGCGTCGCCGCGCCGCCGTCCCCTTCTCCATCTCCAGC
CTCGGGGCTGCCGCAGGGGGACGGCTGCCTTCGGGGGGGACGGGGCAGGGCGGGGTTCGGCTTCTGGCGT
GTGACCGGCGGCTCTAGAGCCTCTGCTAACCATGTTCATGCCTTCTTCTTTTTCCTACAGCTCCTGGGCA
ACGTGCTGGTTATTGTGCTGTCTCATCATTTTGGCAAAGAATTCCTCGAAATTCAGATCCGCCGCCACTA
TGGGATCAAGATCGCCAAAAAAGAAGAGAAAGGTGCCGAAGAAGCATGCAGCACCACCAAAAAAAAAACG
AAAAGTAGAAGACCCACGATTTATGTACCCATACGATGTTCCTGACTATGCGGGTATGAAAAACATCAAA
AAAAACCAGGTAATGAACCTGGGTCCGAACTCTAAACTGCTGAAAGAATACAAATCCCAGCTGATCGAAC
TGAACATCGAACAGTTCGAAGCAGGTATCGGTCTGATCCTGGGTGCTGCTTACATCCGTTCTCGTGATGA
AGGTAAAACCTACTGTATGCAGTTCGAGTGGAAAAACAAAGCATACATGGACCACGTATGTCTGCTGTAC
GATCAGTGGGTACTGTCCCCGCCGCACAAAAAAGAACGTGTTAACCACCTGGGTAACCTGGTAATCACCT
GGGGCGCCCAGACTTTCAAACACCAAGCTTTCAACAAACTGGCTAACCTGTTCATCGTTAACAACAAAAA
AACCATCCCGAACAACCTGGTTGAAAACTACCTGACCCCGATGTCTCTGGCATACTGGTTCATGGATGAT
GGTGGTAAATGGGATTACAACAAAAACTCTACCAACAAATCGATCGTACTGAACACCCAGTCTTTCACTT
TCGAAGAAGTAGAATACCTGGTTAAGGGTCTGCGTAACAAATTCCAACTGAACTGTTACGTAAAAATCAA
CAAAAACAAACCGATCATCTACATCGATTCTATGTCTTACCTGATCTTCTACAACCTGATCAAACCGTAC
CTGATCCCGCAGATGATGTACAAACTGCCGAACACTATCTCCTCCGAAACTTTCCTGAAATAATAAGTCG
ATCGAGGAATTCACTCCTCAGGTGCAGGCTGCCTATCAGAAGGTGGTGGCTGGTGTGGCCAATGCCCTGG
CTCACAAATACCACTGAGATCTTTTTCCCTCTGCCAAAAATTATGGGGACATCATGAAGCCCCTTGAGCA
TCTGACTTCTGGCTAATAAAGGAAATTTATTTTCATTGCAATAGTGTGTTGGAATTTTTTGTGTCTCTCA
CTCGGAAGGACATATGGGAGGGCAAATCATTTAAAACATCAGAATGAGTATTTGGTTTAGAGTTTGGCAA
CATATGCCATATGCTGGCTGCCATGAACAAAGGTGGCTATAAAGAGGTCATCAGTATATGAAACAGCCCC
CTGCTGTCCATTCCTTATTCCATAGAAAAGCCTTGACTTGAGGTTAGATTTTTTTTATATTTTGTTTTGT
GTTATTTTTTTCTTTAACATCCCTAAAATTTTCCTTACATGTTTTACTAGCCAGATTTTTCCTCCTCTCC
TGACTACTCCCAGTCATAGCTGTCCCTCTTCTCTTATGAAGATCCCTCGACCTGCAGCCCAAGCTTGGCG
TAATCATGGTCATAGCTGTTTCCTGTGTGAAATTGTTATCCGCTCACAATTCCACACAACATACGAGCCG
GAAGCATAAAGTGTAAAGCCTGGGGTGCCTAATGAGTGAGCTAACTCACATTAATTGCGTTGCGCTCACT
GCCCGCTTTCCAGTCGGGAAACCTGTCGTGCCAGCGGATCCGCATCTCAATTAGTCAGCAACCATAGTCC
CGCCCCTAACTCCGCCCATCCCGCCCCTAACTCCGCCCAGTTCCGCCCATTCTCCGCCCCATGGCTGACT
AATTTTTTTTATTTATGCAGAGGCCGAGGCCGCCTCGGCCTCTGAGCTATTCCAGAAGTAGTGAGGAGGC
TTTTTTGGAGGCCTAGGCTTTTGCAAAAAGCTAACTTGTTTATTGCAGCTTATAATGGTTACAAATAAAG
CAATAGCATCACAAATTTCACAAATAAAGCATTTTTTTCACTGCATTCTAGTTGTGGTTTGTCCAAACTC
ATCAATGTATCTTATCATGTCTGGATCCGCTGCATTAATGAATCGGCCAACGCGCGGGGAGAGGCGGTTT
GCGTATTGGGCGCTCTTCCGCTTCCTCGCTCACTGACTCGCTGCGCTCGGTCGTTCGGCTGCGGCGAGCG
GTATCAGCTCACTCAAAGGCGGTAATACGGTTATCCACAGAATCAGGGGATAACGCAGGAAAGAACATGT
GAGCAAAAGGCCAGCAAAAGGCCAGGAACCGTAAAAAGGCCGCGTTGCTGGCGTTTTTCCATAGGCTCCG
CCCCCCTGACGAGCATCACAAAAATCGACGCTCAAGTCAGAGGTGGCGAAACCCGACAGGACTATAAAGA
TACCAGGCGTTTCCCCCTGGAAGCTCCCTCGTGCGCTCTCCTGTTCCGACCCTGCCGCTTACCGGATACC
TGTCCGCCTTTCTCCCTTCGGGAAGCGTGGCGCTTTCTCAAAGCTCACGCTGTAGGTATCTCAGTTCGGT
GTAGGTCGTTCGCTCCAAGCTGGGCTGTGTGCACGAACCCCCCGTTCAGCCCGACCGCTGCGCCTTATCC
GGTAACTATCGTCTTGAGTCCAACCCGGTAAGACACGACTTATCGCCACTGGCAGCAGCCACTGGTAACA
GGATTAGCAGAGCGAGGTATGTAGGCGGTGCTACAGAGTTCTTGAAGTGGTGGCCTAACTACGGCTACAC
TAGAAGAACAGTATTTGGTATCTGCGCTCTGCTGAAGCCAGTTACCTTCGGAAAAAGAGTTGGTAGCTCT
TGATCCGGCAAACAAACCACCGCTGGTAGCGGTGGTTTTTTTGTTTGCAAGCAGCAGATTACGCGCAGAA
AAAAAGGATCTCAAGAAGATCCTTTGATCTTTTCTACGGGGTCTGACGCTCAGTGGAACGAAAACTCACG
TTAAGGGATTTTGGTCATGAGATTATCAAAAAGGATCTTCACCTAGATCCTTTTAAATTAAAAATGAAGT
TTTAAATCAATCTAAAGTATATATGAGTAAACTTGGTCTGACAGTTACCAATGCTTAATCAGTGAGGCAC
CTATCTCAGCGATCTGTCTATTTCGTTCATCCATAGTTGCCTGACTCCCCGTCGTGTAGATAACTACGAT
ACGGGAGGGCTTACCATCTGGCCCCAGTGCTGCAATGATACCGCGAGACCCACGCTCACCGGCTCCAGAT
TTATCAGCAATAAACCAGCCAGCCGGAAGGGCCGAGCGCAGAAGTGGTCCTGCAACTTTATCCGCCTCCA
TCCAGTCTATTAATTGTTGCCGGGAAGCTAGAGTAAGTAGTTCGCCAGTTAATAGTTTGCGCAACGTTGT
TGCCATTGCTACAGGCATCGTGGTGTCACGCTCGTCGTTTGGTATGGCTTCATTCAGCTCCGGTTCCCAA
CGATCAAGGCGAGTTACATGATCCCCCATGTTGTGCAAAAAAGCGGTTAGCTCCTTCGGTCCTCCGATCG
TTGTCAGAAGTAAGTTGGCCGCAGTGTTATCACTCATGGTTATGGCAGCACTGCATAATTCTCTTACTGT
CATGCCATCCGTAAGATGCTTTTCTGTGACTGGTGAGTACTCAACCAAGTCATTCTGAGAATAGTGTATG
CGGCGACCGAGTTGCTCTTGCCCGGCGTCAATACGGGATAATACCGCGCCACATAGCAGAACTTTAAAAG
TGCTCATCATTGGAAAACGTTCTTCGGGGCGAAAACTCTCAAGGATCTTACCGCTGTTGAGATCCAGTTC
GATGTAACCCACTCGTGCACCCAACTGATCTTCAGCATCTTTTACTTTCACCAGCGTTTCTGGGTGAGCA
AAAACAGGAAGGCAAAATGCCGCAAAAAAGGGAATAAGGGCGACACGGAAATGTTGAATACTCATACTCT
TCCTTTTTCAATATTATTGAAGCATTTATCAGGGTTATTGTCTCATGAGCGGATACATATTTGAATGTAT
TTAGAAAAATAAACAAATAGGGGTTCCGCGCACATTTCCCCGAAAAGTGCCACCTG
Features (pLannotate 1.2.2; 20 found; start..end, strand, type, name):
      4..383     +  enhancer       CMV enhancer: human cytomegalovirus immediate early enhancer
    386..661     +  promoter       chicken β-actin promoter: No description available
    662..1670    +  intron         chimeric intron: chimera between introns from chicken β-actin and rabbit β-globin
   1668..1724    +  CDS            HBB (fragment): HBB_LEPEU - Experimental evidence at protein level: Swiss-Prot protein existence level 1. Involved in oxygen transport from the lung to the various peripheral tissues. From Lepus europaeus (European hare).
   1765..1784    +  CDS            SV40 NLS (fragment): nuclear localization signal of SV40 (simian virus 40) large T antigen
   1846..1874    +  CDS            3xHA (fragment): three tandem HA epitope tags
   1876..2580    +  CDS            SCEI: SCE1_YEAST - Also known as OMEGA, SECY. Experimental evidence at protein level: Swiss-Prot protein existence level 1. Mitochondrial DNA endonuclease involved in intron homing. It introduces a specific double-strand break in the DNA of the 21S rRNA gene and thus mediates the insertion of an intron, containing its own coding sequence (group I intron), into an intronless gene. Specifically recognizes and cleaves the sequence 5'-TAGGGATAACAGGGTAAT-3'. From Saccharomyces cerevisiae (strain ATCC 204508 / S288c) (Baker's yeast).
   2597..2674    +  CDS            HBB (fragment): HBB_PONPY - Experimental evidence at transcript level: Swiss-Prot protein existence level 2. Involved in oxygen transport from the lung to the various peripheral tissues. From Pongo pygmaeus (Bornean orangutan).
   2745..2800    +  polyA_signal   β-globin poly(A) signal: rabbit β-globin polyadenylation signal (Gil and Proudfoot, 1987)
   3183..3199    -  protein_bind   lac operator: The lac repressor binds to the lac operator to inhibit transcription in E. coli. This inhibition can be relieved by adding lactose or isopropyl-β-D-thiogalactopyranoside (IPTG). lac repressor encoded by lacI
   3207..3237    -  promoter       lac promoter: promoter for the E. coli lac operon
   3252..3273    -  protein_bind   CAP binding site: CAP binding activates transcription in the presence of cAMP. E. coli catabolite activator protein
   3286..3325    -  CDS            lacI (fragment): lac repressor; lacI; The lac repressor binds to the lac operator to inhibit transcription in E. coli. This inhibition can be relieved by adding lactose or isopropyl-β-D-thiogalactopyranoside (IPTG).
   3332..3354    +  promoter       SV40 promoter (fragment): SV40 enhancer and early promoter
   3378..3513    +  rep_origin     SV40 ori: SV40 origin of replication
   3533..3667    +  polyA_signal   SV40 poly(A) signal: SV40 polyadenylation signal
   3669..3723    -  CDS            lacI (fragment): lac repressor; lacI; The lac repressor binds to the lac operator to inhibit transcription in E. coli. This inhibition can be relieved by adding lactose or isopropyl-β-D-thiogalactopyranoside (IPTG).
   3906..4494    -  rep_origin     ori: high-copy-number ColE1/pMB1/pBR322/pUC origin of replication
   4665..5525    -  CDS            AmpR: β-lactamase; bla; confers resistance to ampicillin, carbenicillin, and related antibiotics
   5526..5630    -  promoter       AmpR promoter: bla
