[The description below was written by a language model from this plasmid's Addgene catalogue record and pLannotate feature annotations shown in this document.]
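Description:
HA-ISceID44A is a mammalian expression plasmid of 5,656 bp built on the pCAGGS backbone. It encodes a catalytically inactive version of the yeast homing endonuclease I-SceI. It is propagated in E. coli through a high-copy ColE1/pUC-type origin and selected with ampicillin through the β-lactamase gene and its native promoter. The backbone also carries an SV40 origin of replication, an SV40 poly(A) signal, and remnants of lac promoter/operator and lacI sequence. No mammalian selection marker is annotated, which fits transient transfection use.

Expression is driven by the composite CAG arrangement, in which the CMV immediate-early enhancer is joined to the chicken β-actin promoter and a chimeric β-actin/β-globin intron. This gives strong, broadly active transcription in mammalian cells. Transcripts terminate at the rabbit β-globin polyadenylation signal, and the short β-globin coding fragments flanking the insert are leftover backbone sequence. The open reading frame contains a partial match to the SV40 large T nuclear localization signal, then an HA epitope match (recorded as an N-terminal HA tag), and finally the I-SceI coding sequence. The coding sequence carries an aspartate-to-alanine change at residue 44 (D44A), introduced by a PCR-based strategy using an earlier HA-I-SceI expression plasmid as template.

Wild-type I-SceI makes a double-strand break at its long, rare recognition site. The record's stated purpose is simply to express the catalytically dead form. The mutant would naturally serve as a negative control alongside active I-SceI in experiments that induce site-specific breaks, such as the live-cell chromosome translocation studies associated with this plasmid. The HA tag allows expression and localization to be checked.
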