Addgene plasmid #59424: HA-ISceID44A
Purpose: Expresses a catalytically inactive form of the endonuclease ISceI
Depositing lab: Tom Misteli. Depositing organization: National Cancer Institute (NCI). Publication: Spatial dynamics of chromosome translocations in living cells. Roukos V, Voss TC, Schmidt CK, Lee S, Wangsa D, Misteli T. Science. 2013 Aug 9;341(6146):660-4. doi: 10.1126/science.1237150. PubMed 23929981.
Backbone
  Vector backbone: pCAGGS
  Backbone size w/o insert (bp): 4822
  Total vector size (bp): 5656
  Vector type: Mammalian Expression
Growth in bacteria
  Bacterial resistance: Ampicillin, 100 μg/mL
  Growth temperature: 37°C
  Growth strain: DH5alpha
  Copy number: Unknown
Gene/Insert
  Gene/Insert name: endonuclease ISceI mutant
  Mutation: changed aspartate 44 to alanine (D44A)
  Entrez Gene: I-SceI
  Tag / fusion protein: HA tag (N terminal on insert)
  Cloning method: Unknown
  Sequencing primers: 5′ ATGAAAAACATCAAAAAAAACCAGG; 3′ TTA TTT CAG GAA AGT TTC GGA GGA G
Resource information
  A portion of this plasmid was derived from a plasmid made by: Using as template the HA-ISceI plasmid (Rouet et al., Proc. Natl. Acad. Sci. U.S.A. 91, 6064– 6068,1994), a polymerase chain reaction-based strategy was used to construct the mutant form HA-ISceID44A.
Terms and licenses: Academic/Nonprofit Terms; Industry Terms: Not Available to Industry
How to cite: HA-ISceID44A was a gift from Tom Misteli (Addgene plasmid # 59424 ; http://n2t.net/addgene:59424 ; RRID:Addgene_59424)
