>Addgene plasmid #59424 | HA-ISceID44A | addgene partial sequence | sequence record 99355 | rb_glob_PA_term-R 5'-CCCATATGTCCTTCCGAGTG-3'
TTTCCTTTATTAGCCAGAAGTCAGATGCTCAAGGGGCTTCATGATGTCCCCATAATTTTTGGCAGAGGGA
AAAAGATCTCAGTGGTATTTGTGAGCCAGGGCATTGGCCACACCAGCCACCACCTTCTGATAGGCAGCCT
GCACCTGAGGAGTGAATTCCTCGATCGACTTATTATTTCAGGAAAGTTTCGGAGGAGATAGTGTTCGGCA
GTTTGTACATCATCTGCGGGATCAGGTACGGTTTGATCAGGTTGTAGAAGATCAGGTAAGACATAGAATC
GATGTAGATGATCGGTTTGTTTTTGTTGATTTTTACGTAACAGTTCAGTTGGAATTTGTTACGCAGACCC
TTAACCAGGTATTCTACTTCTTCGAAAGTGAAAGACTGGGTGTTCAGTACGATCGATTTGTTGGTAGAGT
TTTTGTTGTAATCCCATTTACCACCATCATCCATGAACCAGTATGCCAGAGACATCGGGGTCAGGTAGTT
TTCAACCAGGTTGTTCGGGATGGTTTTTTTGTTGTTAACGATGAACAGGTTAGCCAGTTTGTTGAAAGCT
TGGTGTTTGAAAGTCTGGGCGCCCCAGGTGATTACCAGGTTACCCAGGTGGTTAACACGTTCTTTTTTGT
GCGGCGGGGACAGTACCCACTGATCGTACAGCAGACATACGTGGTCCATGTATGCTTTGTTTTTCCACTC
GAACTGCATACAGTAGGTTTTACCTTCATCACGAGAACGGATGTAAGCAGCACCCAGGATCAGACGAGAA
CGGATGTAAGCAGCACCCAGGATCAGACCGATACCTGCTTCGAACTGTTCGATGTTCAGTTCGATCAGCT
GGGATTTGTATTCTTTCAGCAGTTTAGAGTTCGGGACCCAGGTTCATTACCTGG
