>Addgene plasmid #59424 | HA-ISceID44A | addgene partial sequence | sequence record 133289 | pCAG-F 5'-GCAACGTGCTGGTTATTGTG-3'
TTTGGCAGATTCCTCGAAATTCAGATCCGCCGCCACTATGGGATCAAGATCGCCAAAAAAGAAGAGAAAG
GTGCCGAAGAAGCATGCAGCACCACCAAAAAAAAAACGAAAAGTAGAAGACCCACGATTTATGTACCCAT
ACGATGTTCCTGACTATGCGGGTATGAAAAACATCAAAAAAAACCAGGTAATGAACCTGGGTCCGAACTC
TAAACTGCTGAAAGAATACAAATCCCAGCTGATCGAACTGAACATCGAACAGTTCGAAGCAGGTATCGGT
CTGATCCTGGGTGCTGCTTACATCCGTTCTCGTGATGAAGGTAAAACCTACTGTATGCAGTTCGAGTGGA
AAAACAAAGCATACATGGACCACGTATGTCTGCTGTACGATCAGTGGGTACTGTCCCCGCCGCACAAAAA
AGAACGTGTTAACCACCTGGGTAACCTGGTAATCACCTGGGGCGCCCAGACTTTCAAACACCAAGCTTTC
AACAAACTGGCTAACCTGTTCATCGTTAACAACAAAAAAACCATCCCGAACAACCTGGTTGAAAACTACC
TGACCCCGATGTCTCTGGCATACTGGTTCATGGATGATGGTGGTAAATGGGATTACAACAAAAACTCTAC
CAACAAATCGATCGTACTGAACACCCAGTCTTTCACTTTCGAAGAAGTAGAATACCTGGTTAAGGGTCTG
CGTAACAAATTCCAACTGAACTGTTACGTAAAAATCAACAAAAACAAACCGATCATCTACATCGATTCTA
TGTCTTACCTGATCTTCTACAACCTGATCAAACCGTACCTGATCCCGCAGATGATGTACA
